>Addgene plasmid #194666 | pET-51b(+)-Caprola_05 | addgene full sequence | sequence record 388585 | Addgene NGS Result
TGGCGAATGGG
[124 nt withheld, positions 12-135]
C
[91 nt withheld, positions 137-227]
A
[49 nt withheld, positions 229-277]
CCTTTGACGTTGGAGTCCACGTTCTTT
[37 nt withheld, positions 305-341]
ACCCTATCTCGGTCTATTCTTTTGATTTATAAGGGATTTTGCCGATTTCGGCCTATTGGTTAAAAAATGA
GCTGATTTAACAAAAATTTAACGCGAATTTTAACAAAATATTAACGTTTACAATTTCTGGCGGCACGATG
GCATGAGATTATCAAAAAGGATCTTCACCTAGATCCTTTTAAATTAAAAATGAAGTTTTAAATCAATCTA
AAGTATATATGAGTAAACTTGGTCTGACAGTTACCAATGCTTAATCAGTGAGGCACCTATCTCAGCGATC
TGTCTATTTCGTTCATCCATAGTTGCCTGACTCCCCGTCGTGTAGATAACTACGATACGGGAGGGCTTAC
CATCTGGCCCCAGTGCTGCAATGATACCGCGAGACCCACGCTCACCGGCTCCAGATTTATCAGCAATAAA
CCAGCCAGCCGGAAGGGCCGAGCGCAGAAGTGGTCCTGCAACTTTATCCGCCTCCATCCAGTCTATTAAT
TGTTGCCGGGAAGCTAGAGTAAGTAGTTCGCCAGTTAATAGTTTGCGCAACGTTGTTGCCATTGCTACAG
GCATCGTGGTGTCACGCTCGTCGTTTGGTATGGCTTCATTCAGCTCCGGTTCCCAACGATCAAGGCGAGT
TACATGATCCCCCATGTTGTGCAAAAAAGCGGTTAGCTCCTTCGGTCCTCCGATCGTTGTCAGAAGTAAG
TTGGCCGCAGTGTTATCACTCATGGTTATGGCAGCACTGCATAATTCTCTTACTGTCATGCCATCCGTAA
GATGCTTTTCTGTGACTGGTGAGTACTCAACCAAGTCATTCTGAGAATAGTGTATGCGGCGACCGAGTTG
CTCTTGCCCGGCGTCAATACGTGATAATACCGCGCCACATAGCAGAACTTTAAAAGTGCTCATCATTGGA
AAACGTTCTTCGGGGCGAAAACTCTCAAGGATCTTACCGCTGTTGAGATCCAGTTCGATGTAACCCACTC
GTGCACCCAACTGATCTTCAGCATCTTTTACTTTCACCAGCGTTTCTGGGTGAGCAAAAACAGGAAGGCA
AAATGCCGCAAAAAAGGGAATAAGGGCGACACGGAAATGTTGAATACTCATACTCTTCCTTTTTCAATCA
TGATTGAAGCATTTATCAGGGTTATTGTCTCATGAGCGGATACATATTTGAATGTATTTAGAAAAATAAA
CAAATAGGTCATGACCAAAATCCCTTAACGTGAGTTTTCGTTCCACTGAGCGTCAGACCCCGTAGAAAAG
ATCAAAGGATCTTCTTGAGATCCTTTTTTTCTGCGCGTAATCTGCTGCTTGCAAACAAAAAAACCACCGC
TACCAGCGGTGGTTTGTTTGCCGGATCAAGAGCTACCAACTCTTTTTCCGAAGGTAACTGGCTTCAGCAG
AGCGCAGATACCAAATACTGTCCTTCTAGTGTAGCCGTAGTTAGGCCACCACTTCAAGAACTCTGTAGCA
CCGCCTACATACCTCGCTCTGCTAATCCTGTTACCAGTGGCTGCTGCCAGTGGCGATAAGTCGTGTCTTA
CCGGGTTGGACTCAAGACGATAGTTACCGGATAAGGCGCAGCGGTCGGGCTGAACGGGGGGTTCGTGCAC
ACAGCCCAGCTTGGAGCGAACGACCTACACCGAACTGAGATACCTACAGCGTGAGCTATGAGAAAGCGCC
ACGCTTCCCGAAGGGAGAAAGGCGGACAGGTATCCGGTAAGCGGCAGGGTCGGAACAGGAGAGCGCACGA
GGGAGCTTCCAGGGGGAAACGCCTGGTATCTTTATAGTCCTGTCGGGTTTCGCCACCTCTGACTTGAGCG
TCGATTTTTGTGATGCTCGTCAGGGGGGCGGAGCCTATGGAAAAACGCCAGCAACGCGGCCTTTTTACGG
TTCCTGGCCTTTTGCTGGCCTTTTGCTCACATGTTCTTTCCTGCGTTATCCCCTGATTCTGTGGATAACC
GTATTACCGCCTTTGAGTGAGCTGATACCGCTCGCCGCAGCCGAACGACCGAGCGCAGCGAGTCAGTGAG
CGAGGAAGCGGAAGAGCGCCTGATGCGGTATTTTCTCCTTACGCATCTGTGCGGTATTTCACACCGCAAT
GGTGCACTCTCAGTACAATCTGCTCTGATGCCGCATAGTTAAGCCAGTATACACTCCGCTATCGCTACGT
GACTGGGTCATGGCTGCGCCCCGACACCCGCCAACACCCGCTGACGCGCCCTGACGGGCTTGTCTGCTCC
CGGCATCCGCTTACAGACAAGCTGTGACCGTCTCCGGGAGCTGCATGTGTCAGAGGTTTTCACCGTCATC
ACCGAAACGCGCGAGGCAGCTGCGGTAAAGCTCATCAGCGTGGTCGTGAAGCGATTCACAGATGTCTGCC
TGTTCATCCGCGTCCAGCTCGTTGAGTTTCTCCAGAAGCGTTAATGTCTGGCTTCTGATAAAGCGGGCCA
TGTTAAGGGCGGTTTTTTCCTGTTTGGTCACTGATGCCTCCGTGTAAGGGGGATTTCTGTTCATGGGGGT
AATGATACCGATGAAACGAGAGAGGATGCTCACGATACGGGTTACTGATGATGAACATGCCCGGTTACTG
GAACGTTGTGAGGGTAAACAACTGGCGGTATGGATGCGGCGGGACCAGAGAAAAATCACTCAGGGTCAAT
GCCAGCGCTTCGTTAATACAGATGTAGGTGTTCCACAGGGTAGCCAGCAGCATCCTGCGATGCAGATCCG
GAACATAATGGTGCAGGGCGCTGACTTCCGCGTTTCCAGACTTTACGAAACACGGAAACCGAAGACCATT
CATGTTGTTGCTCAGGTCGCAGACGTTTTGCAGCAGCAGTCGCTTCACGTTCGCTCGCGTATCGGTGATT
CATTCTGCTAACCAGTAAGGCAACCCCGCCAGCCTAGCCGGGTCCTCAACGACAGGAGCACGATCATGCT
AGTCATGCCCCGCGCCCACCGGAAGGAGCTGACTGGGTTGAAGGCTCTCAAGGGCATCGGTCGAGATCCC
GGTGCCTAATGAGTGAGCTAACTTACATTAATTGCGTTGCGCTCACTGCCCGCTTTCCAGTCGGGAAACC
TGTCGTGCCAGCTGCATTAATGAATCGGCCAACGCGCGGGGAGAGGCGGTTTGCGTATTGGGCGCCAGGG
TGGTTTTTCTTTTCACCAGTGAGACGGGCAACAGCTGATTGCCCTTCACCGCCTGGCCCTGAGAGAGTTG
CAGCAAGCGGTCCACGCTGGTTTGCCCCAGCAGGCGAAAATCCTGTTTGATGGTGGTTAACGGCGGGATA
TAACATGAGCTGTCTTCGGTATCGTCGTATCCCACTACCGAGATGTCCGCACCAACGCGCAGCCCGGACT
CGGTAATGGCGCGCATTGCGCCCAGCGCCATCTGATCGTTGGCAACCAGCATCGCAGTGGGAACGATGCC
CTCATTCAGCATTTGCATGGTTTGTTGAAAACCGGACATGGCACTCCAGTCGCCTTCCCGTTCCGCTATC
GGCTGAATTTGATTGCGAGTGATATATTTATGCCAGCCAGCCAGACGCAGACGCGCCGAGACAGAACTTA
ATGGGCCCGCTAACAGCGCGATTTGCTGGTGACCCAATGCGACCAGATGCTCCACGCCCAGTCGCGTACC
GTCTTCATGGGAGAAAATAATACTGTTGATGGGTGTCTGGTCAGAGACATCAAGAAATAACGCCGGAACA
TTAGTGCAGGCAGCTTCCACAGCAATGGCATCCTGGTCATCCAGCGGATAGTTAATGATCAGCCCACTGA
CGCGTTGCGCGAGAAGATTGTGCACCGCCGCTTTACAGGCTTCGACGCCGCTTCGTTCTACCATCGACAC
CACCACGCTGGCACCCAGTTGATCGGCGCGAGATTTAATCGCCGCGACAATTTGCGACGGCGCGTGCAGG
GCCAGACTGGAGGTGGCAACGCCAATCAGCAACGACTGTTTGCCCGCCAGTTGTTGTGCCACGCGGTTGG
GAATGTAATTCAGCTCCGCCATCGCCGCTTCCACTTTTTCCCGCGTTTTCGCAGAAACGTGGCTGGCCTG
GTTCACCACGCGGGAAACGGTCTGATAAGAGACACCGGCATACTCTGCGACATCGTATAACGTTACTGGT
TTCACATTCACCACCCTGAATTGACTCTCTTCCGGGCGCTATCATGCCATACCGCGAAAGGTTTTGCGCC
ATTCGATGGTGTCCGGGATCTCGACGCTCTCCCTTATGCGACTCCTGCATTAGGAAGCAGCCCAGTAGTA
GGTTGAGGCCGTTGAGCACCGCCGCCGCAAGGAATGGTGCATGCAAGGAGATGGCGCCCAACAGTCCCCC
GGCCACGGGGCCTGCCACCATACCCACGCCGAAACAAGCGCTCATGAGCCCGAAGTGGCGAGCCCGATCT
TCCCCATCGGTGATGTCGGCGATATAGGCGCCAGCAACCGCACCTGTGGCGCCGGTGATGCCGGCCACGA
TGCGTCCGGCGTAGAGGATCGAGATCGATCTCGATCCCGCGAAATTAATACGACTCACTATAGGGGAATT
GTGAGCGGATAACAATTCCCCTCTAGAAATAATTTTGTTTAACTTTAAGAAGGAGATATACCATGGCAAG
CTGGAGCCACCCGCAGTTCGAAAAGGGTGCAGATGACGACGACAAGGTACCGCATGGCGGTTCTGCCCGC
GAGACCTTCCAGGCCTTCCGCACCGGTTCTGACCAACTGACTGAAGAGCAGATCGCAGAATTTAAAGAGG
CTTTCTCCCTATTTGACAAGGACGGGGATGGGACAATAACAACCAAGGAGCTGGGGACGGTGATGCGGTC
TCTGGGGCAGAACCCCACAGAAGCAGAGCTGCAGGACATGATCAATGAAGTAGATGCCGACGGTGACGGC
ACAATCGACTTCCCTGAGTTCCTGACAATGATGGCAAGAAAAATGAAAGACACAGACAGTGAAGAAGAAA
TTAGAGAAGCGTTCCGTGTGTTTGATAAGGATGGCAATGGCTACATCAGTGCAGCAGAGCTTCGCCACGT
GATGACAAACCTTGGAGAGAAGTTAACAGATGAAGAGGTTGATGAAATGATCAGGGAAGCAGACATCGAT
GGGGATGGTCAGGTAAACTACGAAGAGTTTGTAGTGATGATGACAGCGAAGGAATTCCCTCCTCCTCCGC
CACCGCCACCACCGCCGCCGCCGCCACCACCACCTCCTCCGCCTCCTCCACCACCACCGCCACCGCCTCC
ACCACCTGGCGGCAGCAGGGTCGACTCATCACGTCGTAAGTTCAATAAGACAGCTCACGCACTGAGAGCT
ATAGGTCGGCTGAGCTCACTCGAGGGCGGTTCTGACGTCGGCCGCAAGCTGATCATCGATCAGAACGTTT
TTATCGAGGGTACGCTGCCGATGGGTGTCGTCCGCCCGCTGACTGAAGTCGAGATGGACCATTACCGCGA
GCCGTTCCTGAATCCTGTTGACCGCGAGCCACTGTGGCGCTTCCCAAACGAGCTGCCAATCGCCGGTGAG
CCAGCGAACATCGTCGCGCTGGTCGAAGAATACATGGACTGGCTGCACCAGTCCCCTGTCCCGAAGCTGC
TGTTCTGGGGCACCCCAGGCGTTCTGATCCCACCGGCCGAAGCCGCTCGCCTGGCCAAAAGCCTGCCTAA
CTGCAAGGCTGTGGACATCGGCCCGGGTCTGAATCTGCTGCAAGAAGACAACCCGGACCTGATCGGCAGC
GAGATCGCGCGCTGGCTGTCTACTCTGGAGATTGGTGGCACCGGTGGCTCTGGCGGTACCGGTGGCTCTG
GCGGTTCTATCGGTACTGGCTTTCCATTCGACCCCCATTATGTGGAAGTCCTGGGCGAGCGCATGCACTA
CGTCGATGTTGGTCCGCGCGATGGCACCCCTGTGCTGTTCCTGCACGGTAACCCGACCTCCTCCTACGTG
TGGCGCAACATCATCCCACATGTTGCACCGACCCATCGCTGCATTGCTCCAGACCTGATCGGTATGGGCA
AATCCGACAAACCAGACCTGGGTTATTTCTTCGACGACCACGTCCGCTTCATGGATGCCTTCATCGAAGC
CCTGGGTCTGGAAGAGGTCGTCCTGGTCATTCACGACTGGGGCTCCGCTCTGGGTTTCCACTGGGCCAAG
CGCAATCCAGAGCGCGTCAAAGGTATTGCATTTATGGAGTTCATCCGCCCTATCCCGACCTGGGACGAAT
GGGCTCCGGGCTTCTCCTCAATTTCCGCTCATCACCACCATCATCACCATCACCACCACTAATTAACCTA
GGCTGCTGCCACCGCTGAGCAATAACTAGCATAACCCCTTGGGGCCTCTAAACGGGTCTTGAGGGGTTTT
TTGCTGAAAGGAGGAACTATATCCGGAT
Features (pLannotate 1.2.2; 23 found; start..end, strand, type, name):
     12..467     +  rep_origin     f1 ori (sequence partly withheld): f1 bacteriophage origin of replication; arrow indicates direction of (+) strand synthesis
    582..1442    -  CDS            AmpR: β-lactamase; bla; confers resistance to ampicillin, carbenicillin, and related antibiotics
   1443..1535    -  promoter       AmpR promoter: bla
   1616..2204    +  rep_origin     ori: high-copy-number ColE1/pMB1/pBR322/pUC origin of replication
   2390..2529    -  misc_feature   bom: basis of mobility region from pBR322
   2631..2822    -  CDS            rop: Rop protein, which maintains plasmids at low copy number; rop
   2839..3219    +  CDS            YPB1_ECOLX: Protein predicted: Swiss-Prot protein existence level 4. From Escherichia coli.
   3281..3345    -  CDS            TcR (fragment): tetracycline efflux protein; tet; confers resistance to tetracycline
   3360..3381    -  protein_bind   CAP binding site: CAP binding activates transcription in the presence of cAMP. E. coli catabolite activator protein
   3394..4476    -  CDS            lacI: lac repressor; lacI; The lac repressor binds to the lac operator to inhibit transcription in E. coli. This inhibition can be relieved by adding lactose or isopropyl-β-D-thiogalactopyranoside (IPTG).
   4477..4554    -  promoter       lacI promoter: lacI
   4562..4841    -  CDS            TcR (fragment): tetracycline efflux protein; tet; confers resistance to tetracycline
   4867..4885    +  promoter       T7 promoter: promoter for bacteriophage T7 RNA polymerase
   4886..4910    +  protein_bind   lac operator: The lac repressor binds to the lac operator to inhibit transcription in E. coli. This inhibition can be relieved by adding lactose or isopropyl-β-D-thiogalactopyranoside (IPTG). lac repressor encoded by lacI
   4925..4947    +  RBS            RBS: efficient ribosome binding site from bacteriophage T7 gene 10 (Olins and Rangwala, 1989)
   4963..4986    +  CDS            Strep-Tag II: peptide that binds Strep-Tactin®, an engineered form of streptavidin
   5025..5055    +  CDS            HaloTag® (fragment): modified bacterial dehalogenase that forms covalent bonds with chloroalkane derivatives
   5060..5502    +  CDS            calmodulin (fragment): calcium-binding protein
   5611..5685    +  CDS            GCaMP2 (fragment): GCaMP2 is a basic (constitutively fluorescent) green fluorescent protein published in 2006, derived from Aequorea victoria.
   5695..6114    +  CDS            HaloTag® (fragment): modified bacterial dehalogenase that forms covalent bonds with chloroalkane derivatives
   6160..6573    +  CDS            HaloTag® (fragment): modified bacterial dehalogenase that forms covalent bonds with chloroalkane derivatives
   6642..6659    +  CDS            SET1 (fragment): solubility-enhancement tag derived from T7 phage gene 10B
   6667..6714    +  terminator     T7 terminator: transcription terminator for bacteriophage T7 RNA polymerase
