[The description below was written by a language model from this plasmid's Addgene catalogue record and pLannotate feature annotations shown in this document.]
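Description:
pET-51b(+)-Caprola_05 is a bacterial expression plasmid built on the pET-51b(+) backbone for producing recombinant Caprola_05, a synthetic split-HaloTag-based calcium recorder, in E. coli. The sequenced plasmid is about 6.7 kb. It is maintained through a ColE1/pBR322-type origin accompanied by the rop gene and the bom region, consistent with its listing as low copy, and is selected with ampicillin through the β-lactamase gene. An f1 origin is also present, along with short remnants of the tetracycline resistance gene carried over from the pBR322 lineage.

Expression follows the standard pET arrangement. A T7 promoter is immediately followed by a lac operator and the T7 gene 10 ribosome binding site, and the plasmid-borne lacI gene supplies repressor, so transcription needs a host providing T7 RNA polymerase and is induced with IPTG. A T7 terminator closes the unit. The open reading frame of roughly 1.7 kb begins with an N-terminal Strep-tag II. The annotation then shows a short HaloTag fragment, a calmodulin segment, and a small stretch matching GCaMP2, which probably corresponds to a calmodulin-binding peptide, although the record does not say so. Two larger HaloTag fragments follow. This layout fits a design in which calcium-dependent calmodulin rearrangement controls reassembly of the split HaloTag, and therefore its covalent labelling by chloroalkane substrates. The catalogue lists a C-terminal His-tag, which is not separately annotated in the feature table; the short "SET1" hit near the end of the frame is likely an annotation artefact. The two tags would allow affinity purification from either terminus, for example for in vitro characterisation of the sensor.
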