Addgene plasmid #194666: pET-51b(+)-Caprola_05
Purpose: Protein production of the split HaloTag based calcium recorder Caprola_05 in bacteria
Depositing lab: Kai Johnsson. Depositing organization: Max Planck Institute for Medical Research. Publication: Recording physiological history of cells with chemical labeling. Huppertz MC, Wilhelm J, Grenier V, Schneider MW, Falt T, Porzberg N, Hausmann D, Hoffmann DC, Hai L, Tarnawski M, Pino G, Slanchev K, Kolb I, Acuna C, Fenk LM, Baier H, Hiblot J, Johnsson K. Science. 2024 Feb 23;383(6685):890-897. doi: 10.1126/science.adg0812. Epub 2024 Feb 22. PubMed 38386755.
Backbone
  Vector backbone: pET-51b(+)
  Backbone size w/o insert (bp): 5100
  Vector type: Bacterial Expression
Growth in bacteria
  Bacterial resistance: Ampicillin, 100 μg/mL
  Growth temperature: 37°C
  Growth strain: DH5alpha
  Copy number: Low Copy
Gene/Insert
  Gene/Insert name: Caprola_05
  Species: Synthetic
  Insert size (bp): 1700
  Promoter: T7
  Tag / fusion protein: Strep-tag (N terminal on insert); His-tag (C terminal on insert)
  Cloning method: Gibson Cloning
Terms and licenses: Academic/Nonprofit Terms; Industry Terms: Not Available to Industry
How to cite: pET-51b(+)-Caprola_05 was a gift from Kai Johnsson (Addgene plasmid # 194666 ; http://n2t.net/addgene:194666 ; RRID:Addgene_194666)
